>Addgene plasmid #154767 | pAS_4xG1 PylT sfGFP 150TAG | addgene full sequence | sequence record 309635 | Addgene NGS Result
CCCATTCGCCATTCAGGCTGCGCAACTGTTGGGAAGGGCGATCGGTGCGGGCCTCTTCGCTATTACGCCA
GCTGGCGAAAGGGGGATGTGCTGCAAGGCGATTAAGTTGGGTAACGCCAGGGTTTTCCCAGTCACGACGT
TGTAAAACGACGGCCAGTGAGCGCGCCTCGTTCATTCACGTTTTTGAACCCGTGGAGGACGGGCAGACTC
GCGGTGCAAATGTGTTTTACAGCGTGATGGAGCAGATGAAGATGCTCGACACGCTGCAGAACACGCAGCT
AGATTAACCCTAGAAAGATAATCATATTGTGACGTACGTTAAAGATAATCATGTGTAAAATTGACGCATG
TGTTTTATCGGTCTGTATATCGAGGTTTATTTATTAATTTGAATAGATATTAAGTTTTATTATATTTACA
CTTACATACTAATAATAAATTCAACAAACAATTTATTTATGTTTATTTATTTATTAAAAAAAACAAAAAC
TCAAAATTTCTTCTATAAAGTAACAAAACTTTTATGAGGGACAGCCCCCCCCCAAAGCCCCCAGGGATGT
AATTACGTCCCTCCCCCGCTAGGGGGCAGCAGCGAGCCGCCCGGGGCTCCGCTCCGGTCCGGCGCTCCCC
CCGCATCCCCGAGCCGGCAGCGTGCGGGGACAGCCCGGGCACGGGGAAGGTGGCACGGGATCGCTTTCCT
CTGAACGCTTCTCGCTGCTCTTTGAGCCTGCAGACACCTGGGGGGATACGGGGAAAAGGCCTCCACGGCC
AACTAGTGNGACGAAAAACCGCACTTGTCCGARAGGCCGGGGGGTCGAACCCCGCTTNACAGGTTTTAGA
GACCCGTTTGCTCGCCGGAGCGCCCTCCGAGGTACCCAGGCGGCGCACAAGCTATATAAACCTGAAGGAA
ATCTCAACTTTACACTTAGGTCAAGTTACTTATCGTACTAGAGCTTCAGCAGGAAATTTAACTAAAATCT
AATTTAACCAGCATAGCAAATATCATTTATTCCCAAAATGCTAAAGTTTGAGATAAACGGACTTGATTTC
CGGCTGTTTTGACACTATCCAGAATGCCTTGCAGATGGGTGGGGCATGCTAAATACTGCAGGCAAAAAAA
CCGCACTTGTCCGAAAGGCCGGGGGGTCGAACCCCGCTTACAGGTTTTAGAGACCCGTTTGCTCGCCGGA
GCGCCCTCCGAGGTACCCAGGCGGCGCACAAGCTATATAAACCTGAAGGAAATCTCAACTTTACACTTAG
GTCAAGTTACTTATCGTACTAGAGCTTCAGCAGGAAATTTAACTAAAATCTAATTTAACCAGCATAGCAA
ATATCATTTATTCCCAAAATGCTAAAGTTTGAGATAAACGGACTTGATTTCCGGCTGTTTTGACACTATC
CAGAATGCCTTGCAGATGGGTGGGGCATGCTAAATACTGCAGCAAGAAAAACCGCACTTGTCCGAAAGGC
CGGGGGGTCGAACCCCGCTTACAGGTTTTAGAGACCCGTTTGCTCGCCGGAGCGCCCTCCGAGGTACCCA
GGCGGCGCACAAGCTATATAAACCTGAAGGAAATCTCAACTTTACACTTAGGTCAAGTTACTTATCGTAC
TAGAGCTTCAGCAGGAAATTTAACTAAAATCTAATTTAACCAGCATAGCAAATATCATTTATTCCCAAAA
TGCTAAAGTTTGTGATAAACGGACTTGATTTCCGGCTGTTTTGACACTATCCAGAATGCCTTGCAGATGG
GTGGGGCATGCTAAATACTGCAGCGATAAAAACCGCACTTGTCCGAAAGGCCGGGGGGTCGAACCCCGCT
TACAGGTTTTAGAGACCCGTTTGCTCGCCGGAGCGCCCTCCGAGGTACCCAGGCGGCGCACAAGCTATAT
AAACCTGAAGGAAATCTCAACTTTACACTTAGGTCAAGTTACTTATCGTACTAGAGCTTCAGCAGGAAAT
TTAACTAAAATCTAATTTAACCAGCATAGCAAATATCATTTATTCCCAAAATGCTAAAGTTTGAGATAAA
CGGACTTGATTTCCGGCTGTTTTGACACTATCCAGAATGCCTTGCAGATGGGTGGGGCATGCTAAATACT
GCAGCTCCAAGGCCACTAGTGCTCTAGAAAGGATCTGCGATCGCTCCGGTGCCCGTCAGTGGGCAGAGCG
CACATCGCCCACAGTCCCCGAGAAGTTGGGGGGAGGGGTCGGCAATTGAACGGGTGCCTAGAGAAGGTGG
CGCGGGGTAAACTGGGAAAGTGATGTCGTGTACTGGCTCCGCCTTTTTCCCGAGGGTGGGGGAGAACCGT
ATATAAGTGCAGTAGTCGCCGTGAACGTTCTTTTTCGCAACGGGTTTGCCGCCAGAACACAGCTGAAGCT
TCGAGGGGCTCGCATCTCTCCTTCACGCGCCCGCCGCCCTACCTGAGGCCGCCATCCACGCCGGTTGAGT
CGCGTTCTGCCGCCTCCCGCCTGTGGTGCCTCCTGAACTGCGTCCGCCGTCTAGGTAAGTTTAAAGCTCA
GGTCGAGACCGGGCCTTTGTCCGGCGCTCCCTTGGAGCCTACCTAGACTCAGCCGGCTCTCCACGCTTTG
CCTGACCCTGCTTGCTCAACTCTACGTCTTTGTTTCGTTTTCTGTTCTGCGCCGTTACAGATCCAAGCTG
TGACCGGCGCCTACTCTAGAGCTAGCGCCACCATGGTGTCCAAGGGCGAGGAACTGTTCACCGGCGTGGT
GCCCATCCTGGTGGAACTGGATGGCGACGTGAACGGCCACAAGTTCTCTGTGCGGGGAGAGGGCGAAGGC
GACGCCACAAATGGCAAGCTGACCCTGGAGTTCATCTGCACCACCGGCAAGCTGCCCGTGCCTTGGCCTA
CCCTCGTGACCACACTGACCTACGGCGTGCAGTGCTTCAGCAGATACCCCGACCATATGAAGCGGCACGA
CTTCTTCAAGAGCGCCATGCCCGAGGGCTACGTGCAGGAACGGACCATCAGCTTCAAGGACGACGGCACC
TACAAGACCAGAGCCGAAGTGAAGTTCGAGGGCGACACCCTCGTGAACCGGATCGAGCTGAAGGGCATCG
ATTTCAAAGAGGACGGCAACATCCTGGGCCACAAGCTGGAGTACAACTTCAACAGCCACTAGGTGTACAT
CACCGCCGACAAGCAGAAGAACGGCATCAAGGCCAACTTCAAGATCCGGCACAACGTGGAAGATGGCAGC
GTGCAGCTGGCCGACCACTACCAGCAGAACACCCCCATCGGAGATGGCCCCGTGCTGCTGCCCGACAACC
ACTACCTGAGCACCCAGAGCGTGCTGAGCAAGGACCCCAACGAGAAGCGGGACCACATGGTGCTGCTGGA
ATTCGTGACCGCCGCTGGCATCACCCACGGCATGGACGAGCTGTACAAGGGCAGCTGAGCGGCCGCGCCC
CTCTCCCTCCCCCCCCCCTAACGTTACTGGCCGAAGCCGCTTGGAATAAGGCCGGTGTGCGTTTGTCTAT
ATGTTATTTTCCACCATATTGCCGTCTTTTGGCAATGTGAGGGCCCGGAAACCTGGCCCTGTCTTCTTGA
CGAGCATTCCTAGGGGTCTTTCCCCTCTCGCCAAAGGAATGCAAGGTCTGTTGAATGTCGTGAAGGAAGC
AGTTCCTCTGGAAGCTTCTTGAAGACAAACAACGTCTGTAGCGACCCTTTGCAGGCAGCGGAACCCCCCA
CCTGGCGACAGGTGCCTCTGCGGCCAAAAGCCACGTGTATAAGATACACCTGCAAAGGCGGCACAACCCC
AGTGCCACGTTGTGAGTTGGATAGTTGTGGAAAGAGTCAAATGGCTCTCCTCAAGCGTATTCAACAAGGG
GCTGAAGGATGCCCAGAAGGTACCCCATTGTATGGGATCTGATCTGGGGCCTCGGTGCACATGCTTTACA
TGTGTTTAGTCGAGGTTAAAAAAACGTCTAGGCCCCCCGAACCACGGGGACGTGGTTTTCCTTTGAAAAA
CACGATGATAATATGGCCACAACCATGGCGTCCGGAATGGCCAAGCCTTTGTCTCAAGAAGAATCCACCC
TCATTGAAAGAGCAACGGCTACAATCAACAGCATCCCCATCTCTGAAGACTACAGCGTCGCCAGCGCAGC
TCTCTCTAGCGACGGCCGCATCTTCACTGGTGTCAATGTATATCATTTTACTGGGGGACCTTGTGCAGAA
CTCGTGGTGCTGGGCACTGCTGCTGCTGCGGCAGCTGGCAACCTGACTTGTATCGTCGCGATCGGAAATG
AGAACAGGGGCATCTTGAGCCCCTGCGGACGGTGCCGACAGGTGCTTCTCGATCTGCATCCTGGGATCAA
AGCCATAGTGAAGGACAGTGATGGACAGCCGACGGCAGTTGGGATTCGTGAATTGCTGCCCTCTGGTTAT
GTGTGGGAGGGCTGACCATGGGTCGACAATCAACCTCTGGATTACAAAATTTGTGAAAGATTGACTGGTA
TTCTTAACTATGTTGCTCCTTTTACGCTATGTGGATACGCTGCTTTAATGCCTTTGTATCATGCGTTAAC
TAAACTTGTTTATTGCAGCTTATAATGGTTACAAATAAAGCAATAGCATCACAAATTTCACAAATAAAGC
ATTTTTTTCACTGCATTCTAGTTGTGGTTTGTCCAAACTCATCAATGTATCTTATCATGTCTGGAATTGA
CTCAAATGATGTCAATTAGTCTATCAGAAGCTCATCTGGTCTCCCTTCCGGGGGACAAGACATCCCTGTT
TAATATTTAAACAGCAGTGTTCCCAAACTGGGTTCTTATATCCCTTGCTCTGGTCAACCAGGTTGCAGGG
TTTCCTGTCCTCACAGGAACGAAGTCCCTAAAGAAACAGTGGCAGCCAGGTTTAGCCCCGGAATTGACTG
GATTCCTTTTTTAGGGCCCATTGGTATGGCTTTTTCCCCGTATCCCCCCAGGTGTCTGCAGGCTCAAAGA
GCAGCGAGAAGCGTTCAGAGGAAAGCGATCCCGTGCCACCTTCCCCGTGCCCGGGCTGTCCCCGCACGCT
GCCGGCTCGGGGATGCGGGGGGAGCGCCGGACCGGAGCGGAGCCCCGGGCGGCTCGCTGCTGCCCCCTAG
CGGGGGAGGGACGTAATTACATCCCTGGGGGCTTTGGGGGGGGGCTGTCCCTGATATCTATAACAAGAAA
ATATATATATAATAAGTTATCACGTAAGTAGAACATGAAATAACAATATAATTATCGTATGAGTTAAATC
TTAAAAGTCACGTAAAAGATAATCATGCGTCATTTTGACTCACGCGGTCGTTATAGTTCAAAATCAGTGA
CACTTACCGCATTGACAAGCACGCCTCACGGGAGCTCCAAGCGGCGACTGAGATGTCCTAAATGCACAGC
GACGGATTCGCGCTATTTAGAAAGAGAGAGCAATATTTCAAGAATGCATGCGTCAATTTTACGCAGACTA
TCTTTCTAGGGTTAATCTAGCTGCATCAGGATCATATCGTCGGGTCTTTTTTCCGGCTCAGTCATCGCCC
AAGCTGGCGCTATCTGGGCATCGGGGAGGAAGAAGCCCGTGCCTTTTCCCGCGAGGTTGAAGCGGCATGG
AAAGAGTTTGCCGAGGATGACTGCTGCTGCATTGACGTTGAGCGAAAACGCACGTTTACCATGATGATTC
GGGAAGGTGTGGCCATGCACGCCTTTAACGGTGAACTGTTCGTTCAGGCCACCTGGGATACCAGTTCGTC
GCGGCTTTTCCGGACACAGTTCCGGATGGTCAGCCCGAAGCGCATCAGCAACCCGAACAATACCGGCGAC
AGCCGGAACTGCCGTGCCGGTGTGCAGATTAATGACAGCGGTGCGGCGCTGGGATATTACGTCAGCGAGG
ACGGGTATCCTGGCTGGATGCCGCAGAAATGGACATGGATACCCCGTGAGTTACCCGGCGGGCGCGCTTG
GCGTAATCATGGTCATAGCTGTTTCCTGTGTGAAATTGTTATCCGCTCACAATTCCACACAACATACGAG
CCGGAAGCATAAAGTGTAAAGCCTGGGGTGCCTAATGAGTGAGCTAACTCACATTAATTGCGTTGCGCTC
ACTGCCCGCTTTCCAGTCGGGAAACCTGTCGTGCCAGCTGCATTAATGAATCGGCCAACGCGCGGGGAGA
GGCGGTTTGCGTATTGGGCGCTCTTCCGCTTCCTCGCTCACTGACTCGCTGCGCTCGGTCGTTCGGCTGC
GGCGAGCGGTATCAGCTCACTCAAAGGCGGTAATACGGTTATCCACAGAATCAGGGGATAACGCAGGAAA
GAACATGTGAGCAAAAGGCCAGCAAAAGGCCAGGAACCGTAAAAAGGCCGCGTTGCTGGCGTTTTTCCAT
AGGCTCCGCCCCCCTGACGAGCATCACAAAAATCGACGCTCAAGTCAGAGGTGGCGAAACCCGACAGGAC
TATAAAGATACCAGGCGTTTCCCCCTGGAAGCTCCCTCGTGCGCTCTCCTGTTCCGACCCTGCCGCTTAC
CGGATACCTGTCCGCCTTTCTCCCTTCGGGAAGCGTGGCGCTTTCTCATAGCTCACGCTGTAGGTATCTC
AGTTCGGTGTAGGTCGTTCGCTCCAAGCTGGGCTGTGTGCACGAACCCCCCGTTCAGCCCGACCGCTGCG
CCTTATCCGGTAACTATCGTCTTGAGTCCAACCCGGTAAGACACGACTTATCGCCACTGGCAGCAGCCAC
TGGTAACAGGATTAGCAGAGCGAGGTATGTAGGCGGTGCTACAGAGTTCTTGAAGTGGTGGCCTAACTAC
GGCTACACTAGAAGAACAGTATTTGGTATCTGCGCTCTGCTGAAGCCAGTTACCTTCGGAAAAAGAGTTG
GTAGCTCTTGATCCGGCAAACAAACCACCGCTGGTAGCGGTGGTTTTTTTGTTTGCAAGCAGCAGATTAC
GCGCAGAAAAAAAGGATCTCAAGAAGATCCTTTGATCTTTTCTACGGGGTCTGACGCTCAGTGGAACGAA
AACTCACGTTAAGGGATTTTGGTCATGAGATTATCAAAAAGGATCTTCACCTAGATCCTTTTAAATTAAA
AATGAAGTTTTAAATCAATCTAAAGTATATATGAGTAAACTTGGTCTGACAGTTACCAATGCTTAATCAG
TGAGGCACCTATCTCAGCGATCTGTCTATTTCGTTCATCCATAGTTGCCTGACTCCCCGTCGTGTAGATA
ACTACGATACGGGAGGGCTTACCATCTGGCCCCAGTGCTGCAATGATACCGCGAGACCCACGCTCACCGG
CTCCAGATTTATCAGCAATAAACCAGCCAGCCGGAAGGGCCGAGCGCAGAAGTGGTCCTGCAACTTTATC
CGCCTCCATCCAGTCTATTAATTGTTGCCGGGAAGCTAGAGTAAGTAGTTCGCCAGTTAATAGTTTGCGC
AACGTTGTTGCCATTGCTACAGGCATCGTGGTGTCACGCTCGTCGTTTGGTATGGCTTCATTCAGCTCCG
GTTCCCAACGATCAAGGCGAGTTACATGATCCCCCATGTTGTGCAAAAAAGCGGTTAGCTCCTTCGGTCC
TCCGATCGTTGTCAGAAGTAAGTTGGCCGCAGTGTTATCACTCATGGTTATGGCAGCACTGCATAATTCT
CTTACTGTCATGCCATCCGTAAGATGCTTTTCTGTGACTGGTGAGTACTCAACCAAGTCATTCTGAGAAT
AGTGTATGCGGCGACCGAGTTGCTCTTGCCCGGCGTCAATACGGGATAATACCGCGCCACATAGCAGAAC
TTTAAAAGTGCTCATCATTGGAAAACGTTCTTCGGGGCGAAAACTCTCAAGGATCTTACCGCTGTTGAGA
TCCAGTTCGATGTAACCCACTCGTGCACCCAACTGATCTTCAGCATCTTTTACTTTCACCAGCGTTTCTG
GGTGAGCAAAAACAGGAAGGCAAAATGCCGCAAAAAAGGGAATAAGGGCGACACGGAAATGTTGAATACT
CATACTCTTCCTTTTTCAATATTATTGAAGCATTTATCAGGGTTATTGTCTCATGAGCGGATACATATTT
GAATGTATTTAGAAAAATAAACAAATAGGGGTTCCGCGCACATTTCCCCGAAAAGTGCCACCTAAATTGT
AAGCGTTAATATTTTGTTAAAATTCGCGTTAAATTTTTGTTAAATCAGCTCATTTTTTAACCAATAGGCC
GAAATCGGCAAAATCCCTTATAAATCAAAAGAATAGACCGAGATAGGGT
[37 nt withheld, positions 8240-8276]
AAAGAACGTGGACTCCAACGTCAAAGG
[49 nt withheld, positions 8304-8352]
T
[91 nt withheld, positions 8354-8444]
G
[124 nt withheld, positions 8446-8569]
Features (pLannotate 1.2.2; 19 found; start..end, strand, type, name):
      5..160     -  CDS            lacZα (fragment): LacZα fragment of β-galactosidase; lacZ fragment
    162..281     +  CDS            B (fragment): PORTL_LAMBD - Experimental evidence at protein level: Swiss-Prot protein existence level 1. Forms the portal vertex of the capsid (PubMed:6228056, PubMed:6232391). This portal plays critical roles in head assembly, genome packaging, neck/tail attachment, and genome ejection (Probable). The portal protein multimerizes as a single ring-shaped homododecamer arranged around a central channel (PubMed:6232391). Binds to the terminase subunits to form the packaging machine (PubMed:7799432). From Escherichia phage lambda (Bacteriophage lambda).
   2161..2372    +  promoter       EF-1α core promoter: core promoter for human elongation factor EF-1α
   2385..2653    +  LTR            5' LTR (truncated): truncated 5' long terminal repeat (LTR) from human T-cell leukemia virus (HTLV) type 1
   2693..3409    +  CDS            oxGFP: oxGFP is a basic (constitutively fluorescent) green fluorescent protein published in 2015, derived from Aequorea victoria.
   3539..4001    +  misc_feature   IRES: internal ribosome entry site (IRES) of the encephalomyocarditis virus (EMCV)
   4027..4423    +  CDS            BSD (fragment): blasticidin S deaminase; Aspergillus terreus BSD; confers resistance to blasticidin
   4438..4544    +  misc_feature   WPRE (fragment): woodchuck hepatitis virus posttranscriptional regulatory element
   4553..4674    +  polyA_signal   SV40 poly(A) signal: SV40 polyadenylation signal
   4692..4784    +  ncRNA          G-CSF SLDE: Accession: RF00183 - G-CSF factor stem-loop destabilising element (SLDE)
   5481..5948    +  CDS            B (fragment): PORTL_LAMBD - Experimental evidence at protein level: Swiss-Prot protein existence level 1. Forms the portal vertex of the capsid (PubMed:6228056, PubMed:6232391). This portal plays critical roles in head assembly, genome packaging, neck/tail attachment, and genome ejection (Probable). The portal protein multimerizes as a single ring-shaped homododecamer arranged around a central channel (PubMed:6232391). Binds to the terminase subunits to form the packaging machine (PubMed:7799432). From Escherichia phage lambda (Bacteriophage lambda).
   5986..6002    -  protein_bind   lac operator: The lac repressor binds to the lac operator to inhibit transcription in E. coli. This inhibition can be relieved by adding lactose or isopropyl-β-D-thiogalactopyranoside (IPTG). lac repressor encoded by lacI
   6010..6040    -  promoter       lac promoter: promoter for the E. coli lac operon
   6055..6076    -  protein_bind   CAP binding site: CAP binding activates transcription in the presence of cAMP. E. coli catabolite activator protein
   6089..6181    -  CDS            lacI (fragment): lac repressor; lacI; The lac repressor binds to the lac operator to inhibit transcription in E. coli. This inhibition can be relieved by adding lactose or isopropyl-β-D-thiogalactopyranoside (IPTG).
   6364..6952    -  rep_origin     ori: high-copy-number ColE1/pMB1/pBR322/pUC origin of replication
   7123..7983    -  CDS            AmpR: β-lactamase; bla; confers resistance to ampicillin, carbenicillin, and related antibiotics
   7984..8088    -  promoter       AmpR promoter: bla
   8141..8569    -  rep_origin     f1 ori (sequence partly withheld): f1 bacteriophage origin of replication; arrow indicates direction of (+) strand synthesis
