[The description below was written by a language model from this plasmid's Addgene catalogue record and pLannotate feature annotations shown in this document.]
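Description:
pAS_4xG1 PylT sfGFP 150TAG is an 8.6 kb mammalian expression plasmid on the pAS backbone. It serves as an amber suppression reporter and can be used either by transient transfection or by stable, piggyBac transposase-mediated genomic integration. It is propagated in E. coli through a high-copy ColE1/pUC-type origin with ampicillin selection (AmpR under its own bla promoter). It also carries an f1 origin and remnants of a lac promoter/operator and lacZα region from the cloning vector.

The main expression unit is driven by an EF1 promoter, annotated as the EF-1α core promoter followed by a truncated HTLV-1 5' LTR segment, a common hybrid arrangement. This drives superfolder GFP from Aequorea victoria carrying a TAG stop codon at position 150; the automated annotation labels this reading frame as the closely related oxGFP. Downstream, an EMCV IRES allows translation of blasticidin S deaminase from the same transcript for selection of mammalian cells, followed by a WPRE fragment and an SV40 polyadenylation signal.

The catalogue entry also describes a cassette of four copies of the G1 pyrrolysyl tRNA (PylT). This cassette, its promoters and the piggyBac terminal repeats are not picked up in the feature table, which leaves substantial stretches unannotated; the short "lambda portal protein" matches flanking the cassette are probably incidental annotation hits. Full-length, fluorescent sfGFP is made only when the amber codon is decoded by the suppressor tRNA. That requires a matching pyrrolysyl-tRNA synthetase, which is not annotated here and would presumably be supplied separately, together with a non-canonical amino acid. The plasmid thus reports the efficiency of site-specific non-canonical amino acid incorporation in mammalian cells.
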