Addgene plasmid #154767: pAS_4xG1 PylT sfGFP 150TAG
Purpose: plasmid with 4xG1 PylT cassette and amber suppression reporter sfGFP 150 TAG stop, for transient transfection or stable, piggybac-mediated, integration
Depositing lab: Simon Elsaesser. Depositing organization: Karolinska Institutet. Publication: Site-Specific Incorporation of Two ncAAs for Two-Color Bioorthogonal Labeling and Crosslinking of Proteins on Live Mammalian Cells. Meineke B, Heimgartner J, Eirich J, Landreh M, Elsasser SJ. Cell Rep. 2020 Jun 23;31(12):107811. doi: 10.1016/j.celrep.2020.107811. PubMed 32579937.
Backbone
  Vector backbone: pAS
  Vector type: Mammalian Expression
  Selectable markers: Blasticidin
Growth in bacteria
  Bacterial resistance: Ampicillin, 100 μg/mL
  Growth temperature: 37°C
  Growth strain: NEB Stable
  Copy number: High Copy
Gene/Insert
  Gene/Insert name: sfGFP
  Species: Aequorea victoria
  Insert size (bp): 750
  Mutation: 150TAG
  Promoter: EF1
  Cloning method: Ligation Independent Cloning
Terms and licenses: Academic/Nonprofit Terms; Industry Terms: Not Available to Industry
How to cite: pAS_4xG1 PylT sfGFP 150TAG was a gift from Simon Elsaesser (Addgene plasmid # 154767 ; http://n2t.net/addgene:154767 ; RRID:Addgene_154767)
